>Addgene plasmid #143338 | TFORF2108 | addgene full sequence | sequence record 400322 | Addgene NGS Result
TTAATGTAGTCTTATGCAATACTCTTGTAGTCTTGCAACATGGTAACGATGAGTTAGCAACATGCCTTAC
AAGGAGAGAAAAAGCACCGTGCATGCCGATTGGTGGAAGTAAGGTGGTACGATCGTGCCTTATTAGGAAG
GCAACAGACGGGTCTGACATGGATTGGACGAACCACTGAATTGCCGCATTGCAGAGATATTGTATTTAAG
TGCCTAGCTCGATACATAAACGGGTCTCTCTGGTTAGACCAGATCTGAGCCTGGGAGCTCTCTGGCTAAC
TAGGGAACCCACTGCTTAAGCCTCAATAAAGCTTGCCTTGAGTGCTTCAAGTAGTGTGTGCCCGTCTGTT
GTGTGACTCTGGTAACTAGAGATCCCTCAGACCCTTTTAGTCAGTGTGGAAAATCTCTAGCAGTGGCGCC
CGAACAGGGACTTGAAAGCGAAAGGGAAACCAGAGGAGCTCTCTCGACGCAGGACTCGGCTTGCTGAAGC
GCGCACGGCAAGAGGCGAGGGGCGGCGACTGGTGAGTACGCCAAAAATTTTGACTAGCGGAGGCTAGAAG
GAGAGAGATGGGTGCGAGAGCGTCAGTATTAAGCGGGGGAGAATTAGATCGCGATGGGAAAAAATTCGGT
TAAGGCCAGGGGGAAAGAAAAAATATAAATTAAAACATATAGTATGGGCAAGCAGGGAGCTAGAACGATT
CGCAGTTAATCCTGGCCTGTTAGAAACATCAGAAGGCTGTAGACAAATACTGGGACAGCTACAACCATCC
CTTCAGACAGGATCAGAAGAACTTAGATCATTATATAATACAGTAGCAACCCTCTATTGTGTGCATCAAA
GGATAGAGATAAAAGACACCAAGGAAGCTTTAGACAAGATAGAGGAAGAGCAAAACAAAAGTAAGACCAC
CGCACAGCAAGCGGCCGCTGATCTTCAGACCTGGAGGAGGAGATATGAGGGACAATTGGAGAAGTGAATT
ATATAAATATAAAGTAGTAAAAATTGAACCATTAGGAGTAGCACCCACCAAGGCAAAGAGAAGAGTGGTG
CAGAGAGAAAAAAGAGCAGTGGGAATAGGAGCTTTGTTCCTTGGGTTCTTGGGAGCAGCAGGAAGCACTA
TGGGCGCAGCGTCAATGACGCTGACGGTACAGGCCAGACAATTATTGTCTGGTATAGTGCAGCAGCAGAA
CAATTTGCTGAGGGCTATTGAGGCGCAACAGCATCTGTTGCAACTCACAGTCTGGGGCATCAAGCAGCTC
CAGGCAAGAATCCTGGCTGTGGAAAGATACCTAAAGGATCAACAGCTCCTGGGGATTTGGGGTTGCTCTG
GAAAACTCATTTGCACCACTGCTGTGCCTTGGAATGCTAGTTGGAGTAATAAATCTCTGGAACAGATTTG
GAATCACACGACCTGGATGGAGTGGGACAGAGAAATTAACAATTACACAAGCTTAATACACTCCTTAATT
GAAGAATCGCAAAACCAGCAAGAAAAGAATGAACAAGAATTATTGGAATTAGATAAATGGGCAAGTTTGT
GGAATTGGTTTAACATAACAAATTGGCTGTGGTATATAAAATTATTCATAATGATAGTAGGAGGCTTGGT
AGGTTTAAGAATAGTTTTTGCTGTACTTTCTATAGTGAATAGAGTTAGGCAGGGATATTCACCATTATCG
TTTCAGACCCACCTCCCAACCCCGAGGGGACCCATGCATTGCATCTCAATTAGTCAGCAACCAGGTGTGG
AAAGTCCCCAGGCTCCCCAGCAGGCAGAAGTATGCAAAGCATGCGTCTCAATTAGTCAGCAACCATAGTC
CCGCCCCTAACTCCGCCCATCCCGCCCCTAACTCCGCCCAGTTCCGCCCATTCTCCGCCCCATGGCTGAC
TAATTTTTTTTATTTATGCAGAGGCCGAGGCCGCCTCGGCCTCTGAGCTATTCCAGAAGTAGTGAGGAGG
CTTTTTTGGAGGCCTAGGCTTTTGCAAAAAGCTTTCTAGAGGTACCACCGGAGCTTACCATGACCGAGTA
CAAGCCCACGGTGCGCCTCGCCACCCGCGACGACGTCCCCAGGGCCGTACGCACCCTCGCCGCCGCGTTC
GCCGACTACCCCGCCACGCGCCACACCGTCGATCCGGACCGCCACATCGAGCGGGTCACCGAGCTGCAAG
AACTCTTCCTCACGCGCGTCGGGCTCGACATCGGCAAGGTGTGGGTCGCGGACGACGGCGCCGCCGTGGC
GGTCTGGACCACGCCGGAGAGCGTCGAAGCGGGGGCGGTGTTCGCCGAGATCGGCCCGCGCATGGCCGAG
TTGAGCGGTTCCCGGCTGGCCGCGCAGCAACAGATGGAAGGCCTCCTGGCGCCGCACCGGCCCAAGGAGC
CCGCGTGGTTCCTGGCCACCGTCGGCGTCTCGCCCGACCACCAGGGCAAGGGTCTGGGCAGCGCCGTCGT
GCTCCCCGGAGTGGAGGCGGCCGAGCGCGCCGGGGTGCCCGCCTTCCTGGAGACCTCCGCGCCCCGCAAC
CTCCCCTTCTACGAGCGGCTCGGCTTCACCGTCACCGCCGACGTCGAGGTGCCCGAAGGACCGCGCACCT
GGTGCATGACCCGCAAGCCCGGTGCCAGTTAACGAATTCTAGATCTTGAGACAAATGGCAGTATTCATCC
ACAATTTTAAAAGAAAAGGGGGGATTGGGGGGTACAGTGCAGGGGAAAGAATAGTAGACATAATAGCAAC
AGACATACAAACTAAAGAATTACAAAAACAAATTACAAAAATTCAAAATTTTCGGGTTTATTACAGGGAC
AGCAGAGATCCACTTTGGCGCCGGCTCGAGGCCTGCAGGTGCAAAGATGGATAAAGTTTTAAACAGAGAG
GAATCTTTGCAGCTAATGGACCTTCTAGGTCTTGAAAGGAGTGGGAATTGGCTCCGGTGCCCGTCAGTGG
GCAGAGCGCACATCGCCCACAGTCCCCGAGAAGTTGGGGGGAGGGGTCGGCAATTGAACCGGTGCCTAGA
GAAGGTGGCGCGGGGTAAACTGGGAAAGTGATGTCGTGTACTGGCTCCGCCTTTTTCCCGAGGGTGGGGG
AGAACCGTATATAAGTGCAGTAGTCGCCGTGAACGTTCTTTTTCGCAACGGGTTTGCCGCCAGAACACAG
GTAAGTGCCGTGTGTGGTTCCCGCGGGCCTGGCCTCTTTACGGGTTATGGCCCTTGCGTGCCTTGAATTA
CTTCCACCTGGCTGCAGTACGTGATTCTTGATCCCGAGCTTCGGGTTGGAAGTGGGTGGGAGAGTTCGAG
GCCTTGCGCTTAAGGAGCCCCTTCGCCTCGTGCTTGAGTTGAGGCCTGGCCTGGGCGCTGGGGCCGCCGC
GTGCGAATCTGGTGGCACCTTCGCGCCTGTCTCGCTGCTTTCGATAAGTCTCTAGCCATTTAAAATTTTT
GATGACCTGCTGCGACGCTTTTTTTCTGGCAAGATAGTCTTGTAAATGCGGGCCAAGATCTGCACACTGG
TATTTCGGTTTTTGGGGCCGCGGGCGGCGACGGGGCCCGTGCGTCCCAGCGCACATGTTCGGCGAGGCGG
GGCCTGCGAGCGCGGCCACCGAGAATCGGACGGGGGTAGTCTCAAGCTGGCCGGCCTGCTCTGGTGCCTG
GCCTCGCGCCGCCGTGTATCGCCCCGCCCTGGGCGGCAAGGCTGGCCCGGTCGGCACCAGTTGCGTGAGC
GGAAAGATGGCCGCTTCCCGGCCCTGCTGCAGGGAGCTCAAAATGGAGGACGCGGCGCTCGGGAGAGCGG
GCGGGTGAGTCACCCACACAAAGGAAAAGGGCCTTTCCGTCCTCAGCCGTCGCTTCATGTGACTCCACGG
AGTACCGGGCGCCGTCCAGGCACCTCGATTAGTTCTCGAGCTTTTGGAGTACGTCGTCTTTAGGTTGGGG
GGAGGGGTTTTATGCGATGGAGTTTCCCCACACTGAGTGGGTGGAGACTGAAGTTAGGCCAGCTTGGCAC
TTGATGTAATTCTCCTTGGAATTTGCCCTTTTTGAGTTTGGATCTTGGTTCATTCTCAAGCCTCAGACAG
TGGTTCAAAGTTTTTTTCTTCCATTTCAGGTGTCGTGAGGCTAGCACCGCCACCATGAAACAGCCCAACA
GGAAAAGGAAGCTTAATATGGATTCCAAAGAGCGTTTGGATCAGGACGGACGCTTGGAGCAAGCTGAAGA
GGAAAAGAAGCCCAAGGATAGCACAACCCCTTTGAGTCACGTCCCTTCAGCGGCTGCACAGGGAGCATGG
TCTTGGGAGTGGTACTTGAAAGAACAGAAGGCTGTCGCAGCACCTGTTGAGCTGTTTTCCAAGGATCAGT
CCTTTCCAGAGCATGAAAATGGTTTTCAGATTGGAATGAGATTAGAAGGCATTGATCCCCGACATCCATC
GGTATTCTGTGTGCTTTCTGTAGCGGAGGTTTGTGGTTACCGTCTAAGACTTCATTTTGATGGTTATTTA
AGTTGCTATGATTTTTGGACCAATGCTGGTTCCCCTGACATTCATCCAGTAGGATGGTGTGAAAAGACCA
AACATGAACTGCACATCCCTAAGGGTTATAGAAAAGATAAATTTGTTTGGATGGATTACTTGAAGGCCTG
CAAATTGCAAAATGCTCCAAAGAAATTATTCAGAAACAGAAGTCCTAATGGGCCAATGTCTAAAGAATTT
CAGGTTGGAATGAAGCTGGAGGCCGTGGACAGGAAGAACCCTTCCTTGGTGTGTGTGGCGACCATAGCAG
ATATTGTTGAAGATCGCTTACTAGTGCATTTTGACAACTGGGATGATAGTTACGATTACTGGTGCGATGT
TAATAGCCCTTATGTCCAGCCAGTTGGTTGGTGTCAGGAGAATGGAAGAACTCTGATAGCACCCCAAGGT
TATCCCAATCCAGAAAATTTTTCCTGGACAGAATACCTGGAAGCTACTCAAACCAATGCAGTTCCTGCCA
AAGTTTTTAAAATGAGGTTGCCTCATGGTTTTCTGCCAAATATGAAACTTGAAGTTGTGGATAAACGGAA
CCCCAGGTTAATTCGTGTTGCTACGATTGTAGATGTTGATGACCAAAGAGTAAAGGTTCATTTTGATGGT
TGGGACCATAAGTATGACTACTGGGTGGAGGCAGACAGCCCTGATATCCACCCGATCGGATGGTGTGATG
TCACAGGGCATCCACTGGAAGTGCCACAGCGAACGAATGACCTGAAGATCCTTCCAGGTCAAGCTGTCTG
TCCTACTCCCGGGTGCCGAGGAATAGGCCATATCCGTGGTCCACGTTATTCGGGACATCACAGTGCTTTT
GGCTGCCCGTATTCAGACATGAACTTGAAAAAGGAGGCAACACTTCACGATCGTTTGAGAGAACAAACAC
AGGCAAATTTGGAATCAGACTCTTCACATTCAAAATCAAAAAGCCTCTGTAGTTTGAACTTCAATGGAAA
ACATGAAAAGGTGAACAGTCAGCCCAGACTTGTACAGCAGGCAAAGTGTTTGAAAATCAAAGGAAAAGAA
GATATTGACTTGGATAATCTCTTCAGAGTGCTTGTGCTGCATCCCAGAGGTTTGGAATACTCGGTGGAGC
AGGCGCAGCAGGTGCTTCACCAGTCAGTGTCCATGTCCACGGTGTCAGCCCACCCTTTTCGGGACCTTCC
CCTCGGCAGGGAGCAACACTGCAAGTTGCTTCCAGGCGTGGCTGACATCCGGGCCAGCCAAGTGGCACGT
TGGACTGTGGATGAGGTGGCTGAGTTTGTACAGTCTCTTCTGGGCTGTGAAGAGCATGCCAAGTGCTTTA
AGAAAGAGCAGATCGATGGCAAAGCCTTCCTGCTTCTGACACAGACGGACATTGTCAAAGTGATGAAGAT
CAAACTGGGCCCAGCACTGAAGATTTACAACTCTATCCTGATGTTCAGGCATTCCCAGGAACTCCCTGAA
GAAGATATTGCCTCAGGCCAAGAAGTCAGGGGATAGTAATGAACTAGTCCGTAACTTGAAAGTATTTCGA
TTTCTTGGCTTTATATATCTTGTGGAAAGGACGATCATCTCGGTGTCATGTATTGTTGACGCGTTAAGTC
GACAATCAACCTCTGGATTACAAAATTTGTGAAAGATTGACTGGTATTCTTAACTATGTTGCTCCTTTTA
CGCTATGTGGATACGCTGCTTTAATGCCTTTGTATCATGCTATTGCTTCCCGTATGGCTTTCATTTTCTC
CTCCTTGTATAAATCCTGGTTGCTGTCTCTTTATGAGGAGTTGTGGCCCGTTGTCAGGCAACGTGGCGTG
GTGTGCACTGTGTTTGCTGACGCAACCCCCACTGGTTGGGGCATTGCCACCACCTGTCAGCTCCTTTCCG
GGACTTTCGCTTTCCCCCTCCCTATTGCCACGGCGGAACTCATCGCCGCCTGCCTTGCCCGCTGCTGGAC
AGGGGCTCGGCTGTTGGGCACTGACAATTCCGTGGTGTTGTCGGGGAAATCATCGTCCTTTCCTTGGCTG
CTCGCCTGTGTTGCCACCTGGATTCTGCGCGGGACGTCCTTCTGCTACGTCCCTTCGGCCCTCAATCCAG
CGGACCTTCCTTCCCGCGGCCTGCTGCCGGCTCTGCGGCCTCTTCCGCGTCTTCGCCTTCGCCCTCAGAC
GAGTCGGATCTCCCTTTGGGCCGCCTCCCCGCGTCGACTTTAAGACCAATGACTTACAAGGCAGCTGTAG
ATCTTAGCCACTTTTTAAAAGAAAAGGGGGGACTGGAAGGGCTAATTCACTCCCAACGAAGACAAGATCT
GCTTTTTGCTTGTACTGGGTCTCTCTGGTTAGACCAGATCTGAGCCTGGGAGCTCTCTGGCTAACTAGGG
AACCCACTGCTTAAGCCTCAATAAAGCTTGCCTTGAGTGCTTCAAGTAGTGTGTGCCCGTCTGTTGTGTG
ACTCTGGTAACTAGAGATCCCTCAGACCCTTTTAGTCAGTGTGGAAAATCTCTAGCAGTACGTATAGTAG
TTCATGTCATCTTATTATTCAGTATTTATAACTTGCAAAGAAATGAATATCAGAGAGTGAGAGGAACTTG
TTTATTGCAGCTTATAATGGTTACAAATAAAGCAATAGCATCACAAATTTCACAAATAAAGCATTTTTTT
CACTGCATTCTAGTTGTGGTTTGTCCAAACTCATCAATGTATCTTATCATGTCTGGCTCTAGCTATCCCG
CCCCTAACTCCGCCCATCCCGCCCCTAACTCCGCCCAGTTCCGCCCATTCTCCGCCCCATGGCTGACTAA
TTTTTTTTATTTATGCAGAGGCCGAGGCCGCCTCGGCCTCTGAGCTATTCCAGAAGTAGTGAGGAGGCTT
TTTTGGAGGCCTAGGGACGTACCCAATTCGCCCTATAGTGAGTCGTATTACGCGCGCTCACTGGCCGTCG
TTTTACAACGTCGTGACTGGGAAAACCCTGGCGTTACCCAACTTAATCGCCTTGCAGCACATCCCCCTTT
CGCCAGCTGGCGTAATAGCGAAGAGGCCCGCACCGATCGCCCTTCCCAACAGTTGCGCAGCCTGAATGGC
GAATGGG
[124 nt withheld, positions 7568-7691]
C
[91 nt withheld, positions 7693-7783]
A
[49 nt withheld, positions 7785-7833]
CCTTTGACGTTGGAGTCCACGTTCTTT
[37 nt withheld, positions 7861-7897]
ACCCTATCTCGGTCTATTCTTTTGATTTATAAGGGATTTTGCCGATTTCGGCCTATTGGTTAAAAAATGA
GCTGATTTAACAAAAATTTAACGCGAATTTTAACAAAATATTAACGCTTACAATTTAGGTGGCACTTTTC
GGGGAAATGTGCGCGGAACCCCTATTTGTTTATTTTTCTAAATACATTCAAATATGTATCCGCTCATGAG
ACAATAACCCTGATAAATGCTTCAATAATATTGAAAAAGGAAGAGTATGAGTATTCAACATTTCCGTGTC
GCCCTTATTCCCTTTTTTGCGGCATTTTGCCTTCCTGTTTTTGCTCACCCAGAAACGCTGGTGAAAGTAA
AAGATGCTGAAGATCAGTTGGGTGCACGAGTGGGTTACATCGAACTGGATCTCAACAGCGGTAAGATCCT
TGAGAGTTTTCGCCCCGAAGAACGTTTTCCAATGATGAGCACTTTTAAAGTTCTGCTATGTGGCGCGGTA
TTATCCCGTATTGACGCCGGGCAAGAGCAACTCGGTCGCCGCATACACTATTCTCAGAATGACTTGGTTG
AGTACTCACCAGTCACAGAAAAGCATCTTACGGATGGCATGACAGTAAGAGAATTATGCAGTGCTGCCAT
AACCATGAGTGATAACACTGCGGCCAACTTACTTCTGACAACGATCGGAGGACCGAAGGAGCTAACCGCT
TTTTTGCACAACATGGGGGATCATGTAACTCGCCTTGATCGTTGGGAACCGGAGCTGAATGAAGCCATAC
CAAACGACGAGCGTGACACCACGATGCCTGTAGCAATGGCAACAACGTTGCGCAAACTATTAACTGGCGA
ACTACTTACTCTAGCTTCCCGGCAACAATTAATAGACTGGATGGAGGCGGATAAAGTTGCAGGACCACTT
CTGCGCTCGGCCCTTCCGGCTGGCTGGTTTATTGCTGATAAATCTGGAGCCGGTGAGCGTGGGTCTCGCG
GTATCATTGCAGCACTGGGGCCAGATGGTAAGCCCTCCCGTATCGTAGTTATCTACACGACGGGGAGTCA
GGCAACTATGGATGAACGAAATAGACAGATCGCTGAGATAGGTGCCTCACTGATTAAGCATTGGTAACTG
TCAGACCAAGTTTACTCATATATACTTTAGATTGATTTAAAACTTCATTTTTAATTTAAAAGGATCTAGG
TGAAGATCCTTTTTGATAATCTCATGACCAAAATCCCTTAACGTGAGTTTTCGTTCCACTGAGCGTCAGA
CCCCGTAGAAAAGATCAAAGGATCTTCTTGAGATCCTTTTTTTCTGCGCGTAATCTGCTGCTTGCAAACA
AAAAAACCACCGCTACCAGCGGTGGTTTGTTTGCCGGATCAAGAGCTACCAACTCTTTTTCCGAAGGTAA
CTGGCTTCAGCAGAGCGCAGATACCAAATACTGTTCTTCTAGTGTAGCCGTAGTTAGGCCACCACTTCAA
GAACTCTGTAGCACCGCCTACATACCTCGCTCTGCTAATCCTGTTACCAGTGGCTGCTGCCAGTGGCGAT
AAGTCGTGTCTTACCGGGTTGGACTCAAGACGATAGTTACCGGATAAGGCGCAGCGGTCGGGCTGAACGG
GGGGTTCGTGCACACAGCCCAGCTTGGAGCGAACGACCTACACCGAACTGAGATACCTACAGCGTGAGCT
ATGAGAAAGCGCCACGCTTCCCGAAGGGAGAAAGGCGGACAGGTATCCGGTAAGCGGCAGGGTCGGAACA
GGAGAGCGCACGAGGGAGCTTCCAGGGGGAAACGCCTGGTATCTTTATAGTCCTGTCGGGTTTCGCCACC
TCTGACTTGAGCGTCGATTTTTGTGATGCTCGTCAGGGGGGCGGAGCCTATGGAAAAACGCCAGCAACGC
GGCCTTTTTACGGTTCCTGGCCTTTTGCTGGCCTTTTGCTCACATGTTCTTTCCTGCGTTATCCCCTGAT
TCTGTGGATAACCGTATTACCGCCTTTGAGTGAGCTGATACCGCTCGCCGCAGCCGAACGACCGAGCGCA
GCGAGTCAGTGAGCGAGGAAGCGGAAGAGCGCCCAATACGCAAACCGCCTCTCCCCGCGCGTTGGCCGAT
TCATTAATGCAGCTGGCACGACAGGTTTCCCGACTGGAAAGCGGGCAGTGAGCGCAACGCAATTAATGTG
AGTTAGCTCACTCATTAGGCACCCCAGGCTTTACACTTTATGCTTCCGGCTCGTATGTTGTGTGGAATTG
TGAGCGGATAACAATTTCACACAGGAAACAGCTATGACCATGATTACGCCAAGCGCGCAATTAACCCTCA
CTAAAGGGAACAAAAGCTGGAGCTGCAAGC
Features (pLannotate 1.2.2; 31 found; start..end, strand, type, name):
      5..231     +  promoter       RSV promoter: Rous sarcoma virus enhancer/promoter
    232..412     +  LTR            5' LTR (truncated): truncated 5' long terminal repeat (LTR) from HIV-1
    459..584     +  misc_feature   HIV-1 Ψ: packaging signal of human immunodeficiency virus type 1
    568..931     +  CDS            HIV-1 gag (fragment): gag protein from human immunodeficiency virus 1; gag
   1077..1310    +  misc_feature   RRE: The Rev response element (RRE) of HIV-1 allows for Rev-dependent mRNA export from the nucleus to the cytoplasm.
   1687..1713    +  CDS            Rev (fragment): human immunodeficiency virus 1 (HIV-1) Rev protein; rev; enhances nuclear export of unspliced and incompletely spliced viral mRNAs
   1720..1743    +  promoter       SV40 promoter (fragment): SV40 early promoter
   1744..1815    +  promoter       SV40 promoter (fragment): SV40 enhancer and early promoter
   1839..1974    +  rep_origin     SV40 ori: SV40 origin of replication
   2020..2616    +  CDS            PuroR (fragment): puromycin N-acetyltransferase; pac from Streptomyces; confers resistance to puromycin
   2665..2782    +  misc_feature   cPPT/CTS: central polypurine tract and central termination sequence of HIV-1
   2847..2913    +  CDS            small t antigen (fragment): SV40 (simian virus 40) small t antigen
   2920..4098    +  promoter       EF-1α promoter: strong constitutive promoter for human elongation factor EF-1α
   4115..5983    +  CDS            L3MBTL4: LMBL4_HUMAN - Experimental evidence at protein level: Swiss-Prot protein existence level 1. Putative Polycomb group (PcG) protein. PcG proteins maintain the transcriptionally repressive state of genes, probably via a modification of chromatin, rendering it heritably changed in its expressibility (By similarity). From Homo sapiens (Human).
   5999..6052    +  promoter       U6 promoter (fragment): RNA polymerase III promoter for human U6 snRNA
   6094..6682    +  misc_feature   WPRE: woodchuck hepatitis virus posttranscriptional regulatory element
   6733..6752    +  misc_feature   cPPT/CTS (fragment): central polypurine tract and central termination sequence of HIV-1
   6754..6987    +  LTR            3' LTR (ΔU3): self-inactivating 3' long terminal repeat (LTR) from HIV-1
   7065..7186    +  polyA_signal   SV40 poly(A) signal: SV40 polyadenylation signal
   7226..7361    +  rep_origin     SV40 ori: SV40 origin of replication
   7382..7400    -  promoter       T7 promoter: promoter for bacteriophage T7 RNA polymerase
   7408..7563    +  CDS            lacZα (fragment): LacZα fragment of β-galactosidase; lacZ fragment
   7568..7996    +  rep_origin     f1 ori (sequence partly withheld): f1 bacteriophage origin of replication; arrow indicates direction of (+) strand synthesis
   8049..8153    +  promoter       AmpR promoter: bla
   8154..9014    +  CDS            AmpR: β-lactamase; bla; confers resistance to ampicillin, carbenicillin, and related antibiotics
   9185..9773    +  rep_origin     ori: high-copy-number ColE1/pMB1/pBR322/pUC origin of replication
   9956..10048   +  CDS            lacI (fragment): lac repressor; lacI; The lac repressor binds to the lac operator to inhibit transcription in E. coli. This inhibition can be relieved by adding lactose or isopropyl-β-D-thiogalactopyranoside (IPTG).
  10061..10082   +  protein_bind   CAP binding site: CAP binding activates transcription in the presence of cAMP. E. coli catabolite activator protein
  10097..10127   +  promoter       lac promoter: promoter for the E. coli lac operon
  10135..10151   +  protein_bind   lac operator: The lac repressor binds to the lac operator to inhibit transcription in E. coli. This inhibition can be relieved by adding lactose or isopropyl-β-D-thiogalactopyranoside (IPTG). lac repressor encoded by lacI
  10196..10214   +  promoter       T3 promoter: promoter for bacteriophage T3 RNA polymerase
