[The description below was written by a language model from this plasmid's Addgene catalogue record and pLannotate feature annotations shown in this document.]
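Description:
TFORF2108 is a third-generation-style, self-inactivating lentiviral expression plasmid built on the pLX_TRC317 backbone. It belongs to a barcoded library of human transcription factor open reading frames and carries human L3MBTL4, annotated as a putative Polycomb group protein involved in maintaining transcriptional repression. In bacteria it is maintained through a high-copy ColE1/pUC-type origin and selected with ampicillin via β-lactamase. An f1 origin and leftover lac, T7 and T3 cloning-vector elements are also present. The depositor warns that the plasmid can recombine, which is a known issue for vectors carrying repeated LTR sequences.

The viral transfer cassette starts with an RSV promoter fused to a truncated HIV-1 5' LTR, so genomic RNA is produced in packaging cells without Tat. The Ψ packaging signal, a gag fragment and the Rev response element follow, and the cassette ends at a ΔU3 3' LTR with a downstream SV40 polyadenylation signal. Within the provirus, an SV40 early promoter drives puromycin N-acetyltransferase for selecting transduced mammalian cells. A cPPT/CTS element, which aids nuclear import of the viral genome, lies between this marker and the main expression unit. The EF-1α promoter then drives constitutive expression of the L3MBTL4 ORF, and a WPRE downstream enhances transcript stability and expression.

The record states that each ORF is paired with a unique 24-bp barcode, but the feature table does not annotate it. A short U6 promoter-like fragment sits between the ORF and the WPRE, and its role is not stated. The construct is intended for overexpressing L3MBTL4 in mammalian cells, either alone or in pooled screens where sequencing the barcodes identifies which factor each cell received, as in directed differentiation studies.
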