Addgene plasmid #143338: TFORF2108
Purpose: Lentiviral vector for overexpressing transcription factor ORFs with unique 24-bp barcodes. Barcodes facilitate identification of transcription factors in pooled screens.
Depositing lab: Feng Zhang. Depositing organization: Broad Institute. Publication: A transcription factor atlas of directed differentiation. Joung J, Ma S, Tay T, Geiger-Schuller KR, Kirchgatterer PC, Verdine VK, Guo B, Arias-Garcia MA, Allen WE, Singh A, Kuksenko O, Abudayyeh OO, Gootenberg JS, Fu Z, Macrae RK, Buenrostro JD, Regev A, Zhang F. Cell. 2023 Jan 5;186(1):209-229.e26. doi: 10.1016/j.cell.2022.11.026. PubMed 36608654.
Backbone
  Vector backbone: pLX_TRC317
  Backbone manufacturer: Broad Institute Genetic Perturbation Platform
  Backbone size w/o insert (bp): 8264
  Vector type: Mammalian Expression, Lentiviral
  Selectable markers: Puromycin
Growth in bacteria
  Bacterial resistance: Ampicillin, 100 μg/mL
  Growth temperature: 37°C
  Growth strain: NEB Stable
  Copy number: High Copy
Gene/Insert
  Gene/Insert name: L3MBTL4
  Species: H. sapiens (human)
  Insert size (bp): 1973
  Entrez Gene: L3MBTL4 (a.k.a. HsT1031)
  Promoter: EF1a
  Cloning method: Unknown
  Sequencing primers: 5′ GGGTGGAGACTGAAGTTAGGCCAG; 3′ CACATAGCGTAAAAGGAGCAACATAG
Terms and licenses: Academic/Nonprofit Terms; Industry Terms: Not Available to Industry
Depositor comments: XM_011525761,NM_173464,ENST00000400105 . The transcription factor ORF portion of this plasmid was synthesized by Genewiz. Please test multiple small colonies in case of plasmid recombination. To make this collection available in a timely manner, a portion of this collection was not fully sequenced by Addgene. If an Addgene verified full plasmid sequence is not available, please contact us prior to placing an order to request the full sequence.
How to cite: TFORF2108 was a gift from Feng Zhang (Addgene plasmid # 143338 ; http://n2t.net/addgene:143338 ; RRID:Addgene_143338)
