>Addgene plasmid #143338 | TFORF2108 | depositor partial sequence | sequence record 282152 | Insert
ACCGCCACCATGAAACAGCCCAACAGGAAAAGGAAGCTTAATATGGATTCCAAAGAGCGTTTGGATCAGG
ACGGACGCTTGGAGCAAGCTGAAGAGGAAAAGAAGCCCAAGGATAGCACAACCCCTTTGAGTCACGTCCC
TTCAGCGGCTGCACAGGGAGCATGGTCTTGGGAGTGGTACTTGAAAGAACAGAAGGCTGTCGCAGCACCT
GTTGAGCTGTTTTCCAAGGATCAGTCCTTTCCAGAGCATGAAAATGGTTTTCAGATTGGAATGAGATTAG
AAGGCATTGATCCCCGACATCCATCGGTATTCTGTGTGCTTTCTGTAGCGGAGGTTTGTGGTTACCGTCT
AAGACTTCATTTTGATGGTTATTTAAGTTGCTATGATTTTTGGACCAATGCTGGTTCCCCTGACATTCAT
CCAGTAGGATGGTGTGAAAAGACCAAACATGAACTGCACATCCCTAAGGGTTATAGAAAAGATAAATTTG
TTTGGATGGATTACTTGAAGGCCTGCAAATTGCAAAATGCTCCAAAGAAATTATTCAGAAACAGAAGTCC
TAATGGGCCAATGTCTAAAGAATTTCAGGTTGGAATGAAGCTGGAGGCCGTGGACAGGAAGAACCCTTCC
TTGGTGTGTGTGGCGACCATAGCAGATATTGTTGAAGATCGCTTACTAGTGCATTTTGACAACTGGGATG
ATAGTTACGATTACTGGTGCGATGTTAATAGCCCTTATGTCCAGCCAGTTGGTTGGTGTCAGGAGAATGG
AAGAACTCTGATAGCACCCCAAGGTTATCCCAATCCAGAAAATTTTTCCTGGACAGAATACCTGGAAGCT
ACTCAAACCAATGCAGTTCCTGCCAAAGTTTTTAAAATGAGGTTGCCTCATGGTTTTCTGCCAAATATGA
AACTTGAAGTTGTGGATAAACGGAACCCCAGGTTAATTCGTGTTGCTACGATTGTAGATGTTGATGACCA
AAGAGTAAAGGTTCATTTTGATGGTTGGGACCATAAGTATGACTACTGGGTGGAGGCAGACAGCCCTGAT
ATCCACCCGATCGGATGGTGTGATGTCACAGGGCATCCACTGGAAGTGCCACAGCGAACGAATGACCTGA
AGATCCTTCCAGGTCAAGCTGTCTGTCCTACTCCCGGGTGCCGAGGAATAGGCCATATCCGTGGTCCACG
TTATTCGGGACATCACAGTGCTTTTGGCTGCCCGTATTCAGACATGAACTTGAAAAAGGAGGCAACACTT
CACGATCGTTTGAGAGAACAAACACAGGCAAATTTGGAATCAGACTCTTCACATTCAAAATCAAAAAGCC
TCTGTAGTTTGAACTTCAATGGAAAACATGAAAAGGTGAACAGTCAGCCCAGACTTGTACAGCAGGCAAA
GTGTTTGAAAATCAAAGGAAAAGAAGATATTGACTTGGATAATCTCTTCAGAGTGCTTGTGCTGCATCCC
AGAGGTTTGGAATACTCGGTGGAGCAGGCGCAGCAGGTGCTTCACCAGTCAGTGTCCATGTCCACGGTGT
CAGCCCACCCTTTTCGGGACCTTCCCCTCGGCAGGGAGCAACACTGCAAGTTGCTTCCAGGCGTGGCTGA
CATCCGGGCCAGCCAAGTGGCACGTTGGACTGTGGATGAGGTGGCTGAGTTTGTACAGTCTCTTCTGGGC
TGTGAAGAGCATGCCAAGTGCTTTAAGAAAGAGCAGATCGATGGCAAAGCCTTCCTGCTTCTGACACAGA
CGGACATTGTCAAAGTGATGAAGATCAAACTGGGCCCAGCACTGAAGATTTACAACTCTATCCTGATGTT
CAGGCATTCCCAGGAACTCCCTGAAGAAGATATTGCCTCAGGCCAAGAAGTCAGGGGATAGTAATGAACT
AGTCCGTAACTTGAAAGTATTTCGATTTCTTGGCTTTATATATCTTGTGGAAAGGACGATCATCTCGGTG
TCATGTATTGTTG
