>Addgene plasmid #143338 | TFORF2108 | depositor partial sequence | sequence record 282153 | Barcode
TCATCTCGGTGTCATGTATTGTTG
